>Addgene plasmid #186607 | pLV-Rtn2b-R60f-mCherry | addgene full sequence | sequence record 369189 | Addgene NGS Result
GATGGGGCAGGTCCTGCCGGTCTTCGCCCACTGCAAAGAAGCTCCGTCTACAGCCTCCTCAACTCCTGAT
TCCACAGAAGGAGGGAACGACGACTCTGATTTTCGAGAGCTGCACACAGCCCGGGAATTCTCAGAGGAGG
ACGAGGAGGAGACCACGTCGCAGGACTGGGGCACCCCCCCGGGAGCTGACCTTCTCCTACATCGCCTTGC
ACCGGTCATGGTGAGCAAGGGCGAGGAGGATAACATGGCCATCATCAAGGAGTTCATGCGCTTCAAGGTG
CACATGGAGGGCTCCGTGAACGGCCACGAGTTCGAGATCGAGGGCGAGGGCGAGGGCCGCCCCTACGAGG
GCACCCAGACCGCCAAGCTGAAGGTGACCAAGGGTGGCCCCCTGCCCTTCGCCTGGGACATCCTGTCCCC
TCAGTTCATGTACGGCTCCAAGGCCTACGTGAAGCACCCCGCCGACATCCCCGACTACTTGAAGCTGTCC
TTCCCCGAGGGCTTCAAGTGGGAGCGCGTGATGAACTTCGAGGACGGCGGCGTGGTGACCGTGACCCAGG
ACTCCTCCCTGCAGGACGGCGAGTTCATCTACAAGGTGAAGCTGCGCGGCACCAACTTCCCCTCCGACGG
CCCCGTAATGCAGAAGAAGACCATGGGCTGGGAGGCCTCCTCCGAGCGGATGTACCCCGAGGACGGCGCC
CTGAAGGGCGAGATCAAGCAGAGGCTGAAGCTGAAGGACGGCGGCCACTACGACGCTGAGGTCAAGACCA
CCTACAAGGCCAAGAAGCCCGTGCAGCTGCCCGGCGCCTACAACGTCAACATCAAGTTGGACATCACCTC
CCACAACGAGGACTACACCATCGTGGAACAGTACGAACGCGCCGAGGGCCGCCACTCCACCGGCGGCATG
GACGAGCTGTACAAGTAAAGCGGCCGCGTCGACAATCAACCTCTGGATTACAAAATTTGTGAAAGATTGA
CTGGTATTCTTAACTATGTTGCTCCTTTTACGCTATGTGGATACGCTGCTTTAATGCCTTTGTATCATGC
TATTGCTTCCCGTATGGCTTTCATTTTCTCCTCCTTGTATAAATCCTGGTTGCTGTCTCTTTATGAGGAG
TTGTGGCCCGTTGTCAGGCAACGTGGCGTGGTGTGCACTGTGTTTGCTGACGCAACCCCCACTGGTTGGG
GCATTGCCACCACCTGTCAGCTCCTTTCCGGGACTTTCGCTTTCCCCCTCCCTATTGCCACGGCGGAACT
CATCGCCGCCTGCCTTGCCCGCTGCTGGACAGGGGCTCGGCTGTTGGGCACTGACAATTCCGTGGTGTTG
TCGGGGAAGCTGACGTCCTTTCCATGGCTGCTCGCCTGTGTTGCCACCTGGATTCTGCGCGGGACGTCCT
TCTGCTACGTCCCTTCGGCCCTCAATCCAGCGGACCTTCCTTCCCGCGGCCTGCTGCCGGCTCTGCGGCC
TCTTCCGCGTCTTCGCCTTCGCCCTCAGACGAGTCGGATCTCCCTTTGGGCCGCCTCCCCGCCTGGAATT
CGAGCTCGGTACCTTTAAGACCAATGACTTACAAGGCAGCTGTAGATCTTAGCCACTTTTTAAAAGAAAA
GGGGGGACTGGAAGGGCTAATTCACTCCCAACGAAGACAAGATCTGCTTTTTGCTTGTACTGGGTCTCTC
TGGTTAGACCAGATCTGAGCCTGGGAGCTCTCTGGCTAACTAGGGAACCCACTGCTTAAGCCTCAATAAA
GCTTGCCTTGAGTGCTTCAAGTAGTGTGTGCCCGTCTGTTGTGTGACTCTGGTAACTAGAGATCCCTCAG
ACCCTTTTAGTCAGTGTGGAAAATCTCTAGCAGTAGTAGTTCATGTCATCTTATTATTCAGTATTTATAA
CTTGCAAAGAAATGAATATCAGAGAGTGAGAGGAACTTGTTTATTGCAGCTTATAATGGTTACAAATAAA
GCAATAGCATCACAAATTTCACAAATAAAGCATTTTTTTCACTGCATTCTAGTTGTGGTTTGTCCAAACT
CATCAATGTATCTTATCATGTCTGGCTCTAGCTATCCCGCCCCTAACTCCGCCCATCCCGCCCCTAACTC
CGCCCAGTTCCGCCCATTCTCCGCCCCATGGCTGACTAATTTTTTTTATTTATGCAGAGGCCGAGGCCGC
CTCGGCCTCTGAGCTATTCCAGAAGTAGTGAGGAGGCTTTTTTGGAGGCCTAGGGACGTACCCAATTCGC
CCTATAGTGAGTCGTATTACGCGCGCTCACTGGCCGTCGTTTTACAACGTCGTGACTGGGAAAACCCTGG
CGTTACCCAACTTAATCGCCTTGCAGCACATCCCCCTTTCGCCAGCTGGCGTAATAGCGAAGAGGCCCGC
ACCGATCGCCCTTCCCAACAGTTGCGCAGCCTGAATGGCGAATGGG
[124 nt withheld, positions 2427-2550]
C
[91 nt withheld, positions 2552-2642]
A
[49 nt withheld, positions 2644-2692]
CCTTTGACGTTGGAGTCCACGTTCTTT
[37 nt withheld, positions 2720-2756]
ACCCTATCTCGGTCTATTCTTTTGATTTATAAGGGATTTTGCCGATTTCGGCCTATTGGTTAAAAAATGA
GCTGATTTAACAAAAATTTAACGCGAATTTTAACAAAATATTAACGCTTACAATTTAGGTGGCACTTTTC
GGGGAAATGTGCGCGGAACCCCTATTTGTTTATTTTTCTAAATACATTCAAATATGTATCCGCTCATGAG
ACAATAACCCTGATAAATGCTTCAATAATATTGAAAAAGGAAGAGTATGAGTATTCAACATTTCCGTGTC
GCCCTTATTCCCTTTTTTGCGGCATTTTGCCTTCCTGTTTTTGCTCACCCAGAAACGCTGGTGAAAGTAA
AAGATGCTGAAGATCAGTTGGGTGCACGAGTGGGTTACATCGAACTGGATCTCAACAGCGGTAAGATCCT
TGAGAGTTTTCGCCCCGAAGAACGTTTTCCAATGATGAGCACTTTTAAAGTTCTGCTATGTGGCGCGGTA
TTATCCCGTATTGACGCCGGGCAAGAGCAACTCGGTCGCCGCATACACTATTCTCAGAATGACTTGGTTG
AGTACTCACCAGTCACAGAAAAGCATCTTACGGATGGCATGACAGTAAGAGAATTATGCAGTGCTGCCAT
AACCATGAGTGATAACACTGCGGCCAACTTACTTCTGACAACGATCGGAGGACCGAAGGAGCTAACCGCT
TTTTTGCACAACATGGGGGATCATGTAACTCGCCTTGATCGTTGGGAACCGGAGCTGAATGAAGCCATAC
CAAACGACGAGCGTGACACCACGATGCCTGTAGCAATGGCAACAACGTTGCGCAAACTATTAACTGGCGA
ACTACTTACTCTAGCTTCCCGGCAACAATTAATAGACTGGATGGAGGCGGATAAAGTTGCAGGACCACTT
CTGCGCTCGGCCCTTCCGGCTGGCTGGTTTATTGCTGATAAATCTGGAGCCGGTGAGCGTGGGTCTCGCG
GTATCATTGCAGCACTGGGGCCAGATGGTAAGCCCTCCCGTATCGTAGTTATCTACACGACGGGGAGTCA
GGCAACTATGGATGAACGAAATAGACAGATCGCTGAGATAGGTGCCTCACTGATTAAGCATTGGTAACTG
TCAGACCAAGTTTACTCATATATACTTTAGATTGATTTAAAACTTCATTTTTAATTTAAAAGGATCTAGG
TGAAGATCCTTTTTGATAATCTCATGACCAAAATCCCTTAACGTGAGTTTTCGTTCCACTGAGCGTCAGA
CCCCGTAGAAAAGATCAAAGGATCTTCTTGAGATCCTTTTTTTCTGCGCGTAATCTGCTGCTTGCAAACA
AAAAAACCACCGCTACCAGCGGTGGTTTGTTTGCCGGATCAAGAGCTACCAACTCTTTTTCCGAAGGTAA
CTGGCTTCAGCAGAGCGCAGATACCAAATACTGTTCTTCTAGTGTAGCCGTAGTTAGGCCACCACTTCAA
GAACTCTGTAGCACCGCCTACATACCTCGCTCTGCTAATCCTGTTACCAGTGGCTGCTGCCAGTGGCGAT
AAGTCGTGTCTTACCGGGTTGGACTCAAGACGATAGTTACCGGATAAGGCGCAGCGGTCGGGCTGAACGG
GGGGTTCGTGCACACAGCCCAGCTTGGAGCGAACGACCTACACCGAACTGAGATACCTACAGCGTGAGCT
ATGAGAAAGCGCCACGCTTCCCGAAGGGAGAAAGGCGGACAGGTATCCGGTAAGCGGCAGGGTCGGAACA
GGAGAGCGCACGAGGGAGCTTCCAGGGGGAAACGCCTGGTATCTTTATAGTCCTGTCGGGTTTCGCCACC
TCTGACTTGAGCGTCGATTTTTGTGATGCTCGTCAGGGGGGCGGAGCCTATGGAAAAACGCCAGCAACGC
GGCCTTTTTACGGTTCCTGGCCTTTTGCTGGCCTTTTGCTCACATGTTCTTTCCTGCGTTATCCCCTGAT
TCTGTGGATAACCGTATTACCGCCTTTGAGTGAGCTGATACCGCTCGCCGCAGCCGAACGACCGAGCGCA
GCGAGTCAGTGAGCGAGGAAGCGGAAGAGCGCCCAATACGCAAACCGCCTCTCCCCGCGCGTTGGCCGAT
TCATTAATGCAGCTGGCACGACAGGTTTCCCGACTGGAAAGCGGGCAGTGAGCGCAACGCAATTAATGTG
AGTTAGCTCACTCATTAGGCACCCCAGGCTTTCCACTTTATGCTTCCGGCTCGTATGTTGTGTGGAATTG
TGAGCGGATAACAATTTCACACAGGAAACAGCTATGACCATGATTACGCCAAGCGCGCAATTAACCCTCA
CTAAAGGGAACAAAAGCTGGAGCTGCAAGCTTAATGTAGTCTTATGCAATACTCTTGTAGTCTTGCAACA
TGGTAACGATGAGTTAGCAACATGCCTTACAAGGAGAGAAAAAGCACCGTGCATGCCGATTGGTGGAAGT
AAGGTGGTACGATCGTGCCTTATTAGGAAGGCAACAGACGGGTCTGACATGGATTGGACGAACCACTGAA
TTGCCGCATTGCAGAGATATTGTATTTAAGTGCCTAGCTCGATACATAAACGGGTCTCTCTGGTTAGACC
AGATCTGAGCCTGGGAGCTCTCTGGCTAACTAGGGAACCCACTGCTTAAGCCTCAATAAAGCTTGCCTTG
AGTGCTTCAAGTAGTGTGTGCCCGTCTGTTGTGTGACTCTGGTAACTAGAGATCCCTCAGACCCTTTTAG
TCAGTGTGGAAAATCTCTAGCAGTGGCGCCCGAACAGGGACTTGAAAGCGAAAGGGAAACCAGAGGAGCT
CTCTCGACGCAGGACTCGGCTTGCTGAAGCGCGCACGGCAAGAGGCGAGGGGCGGCGACTGGTGAGTACG
CCAAAAATTTTGACTAGCGGAGGCTAGAAGGAGAGAGATGGGTGCGAGAGCGTCAGTATTAAGCGGGGGA
GAATTAGATCGCGATGGGAAAAAATTCGGTTAAGGCCAGGGGGAAAGAAAAAATATAAATTAAAACATAT
AGTATGGGCAAGCAGGGAGCTAGAACGATTCGCAGTTAATCCTGGCCTGTTAGAAACATCAGAAGGCTGT
AGACAAATACTGGGACAGCTACAACCATCCCTTCAGACAGGATCAGAAGAACTTAGATCATTATATAATA
CAGTAGCAACCCTCTATTGTGTGCATCAAAGGATAGAGATAAAAGACACCAAGGAAGCTTTAGACAAGAT
AGAGGAAGAGCAAAACAAAAGTAAGACCACCGCACAGCAAGCGGCCGCTGATCTTCAGACCTGGAGGAGG
AGATATGAGGGACAATTGGAGAAGTGAATTATATAAATATAAAGTAGTAAAAATTGAACCATTAGGAGTA
GCACCCACCAAGGCAAAGAGAAGAGTGGTGCAGAGAGAAAAAAGAGCAGTGGGAATAGGAGCTTTGTTCC
TTGGGTTCTTGGGAGCAGCAGGAAGCACTATGGGCGCAGCGTCAATGACGCTGACGGTACAGGCCAGACA
ATTATTGTCTGGTATAGTGCAGCAGCAGAACAATTTGCTGAGGGCTATTGAGGCGCAACAGCATCTGTTG
CAACTCACAGTCTGGGGCATCAAGCAGCTCCAGGCAAGAATCCTGGCTGTGGAAAGATACCTAAAGGATC
AACAGCTCCTGGGGATTTGGGGTTGCTCTGGAAAACTCATTTGCACCACTGCTGTGCCTTGGAATGCTAG
TTGGAGTAATAAATCTCTGGAACAGATTTGGAATCACACGACCTGGATGGAGTGGGACAGAGAAATTAAC
AATTACACAAGCTTAATACACTCCTTAATTGAAGAATCGCAAAACCAGCAAGAAAAGAATGAACAAGAAT
TATTGGAATTAGATAAATGGGCAAGTTTGTGGAATTGGTTTAACATAACAAATTGGCTGTGGTATATAAA
ATTATTCATAATGATAGTAGGAGGCTTGGTAGGTTTAAGAATAGTTTTTGCTGTACTTTCTATAGTGAAT
AGAGTTAGGCAGGGATATTCACCATTATCGTTTCAGACCCACCTCCCAACCCCGAGGGGACCCGACAGGC
CCGAAGGAATAGAAGAAGAAGGTGGAGAGAGAGACAGAGACAGATCCATTCGATTAGTGAACGGATCTCG
ACGGTATCGGTTAACTTTTAAAAGAAAAGGGGGGATTGGGGGGTATAGTGCAGGGGAAAGAATAGTAGAC
ATAATAGCAACAGACATACAAACTAAAGAATTACAAAAACAAATTACAAAATTCAAAATTTTATCGATAA
GCTTGGGAGTTCCGCGTTACATAACTTACGGTAAATGGCCCGCCTGGCTGACCGCCCAACGACCCCCGCC
CATTGACGTCAATAATGACGTATGTTCCCATAGTAACGCCAATAGGGACTTTCCATTGACGTCAATGGGT
GGAGTATTTACGGTAAACTGCCCACTTGGCAGTACATCAAGTGTATCATATGCCAAGTACGCCCCCTATT
GACGTCAATGACGGTAAATGGCCCGCCTGGCATTATGCCCAGTACATGACCTTATGGGACTTTCCTACTT
GGCAGTACATCTACGTATTAGTCATCGCTATTACCATGGTGATGCGGTTTTGGCAGTACATCAATGGGCG
TGGATAGCGGTTTGACTCACGGGGATTTCCAAGTCTCCACCCCATTGACGTCAATGGGAGTTTGTTTTGG
CACCAAAATCAACGGGACTTTCCAAAATGTCGTAACAACTCCGCCCCATTGACGCAAATGGGCGGTAGGC
GTGTACGGTGGGAGGTCTATATAAGCAGAGCTCGTTTAGTGAACCGTCAGATCGCCTGGAGACGCCATCC
ACGCTGTTTTGACCTCCATAGAAGACACCGACTCTAGAGCTAGCGCTACCGGACTCAGATCTCGA
Features (pLannotate 1.2.2; 28 found; start..end, strand, type, name):
      2..178     +  CDS            Rtn2 (fragment): RTN2_RAT - Also known as Nspl1 From Rattus norvegicus (Rat).
    218..925     +  CDS            mCherry: mCherry is a basic (constitutively fluorescent) red fluorescent protein published in 2004, derived from Discosoma sp.. It is reported to be a very rapidly-maturing monomer with low acid sensitivity.
    944..1532    +  misc_feature   WPRE: woodchuck hepatitis virus posttranscriptional regulatory element
   1549..1617    +  CDS            nef (fragment): NEF_HV1Z2 - Experimental evidence at protein level: Swiss-Prot protein existence level 1. Extracellular Nef protein targets CD4(+) T-lymphocytes for apoptosis by interacting with CXCR4 surface receptors. From Human immunodeficiency virus type 1 group M subtype D (isolate Z2/CDC-Z34) (HIV-1).
   1619..1852    +  LTR            3' LTR (ΔU3): self-inactivating 3' long terminal repeat (LTR) from HIV-1
   1924..2045    +  polyA_signal   SV40 poly(A) signal: SV40 polyadenylation signal
   2085..2220    +  rep_origin     SV40 ori: SV40 origin of replication
   2241..2259    -  promoter       T7 promoter: promoter for bacteriophage T7 RNA polymerase
   2267..2422    +  CDS            lacZα (fragment): LacZα fragment of β-galactosidase; lacZ fragment
   2427..2855    +  rep_origin     f1 ori (sequence partly withheld): f1 bacteriophage origin of replication; arrow indicates direction of (+) strand synthesis
   2908..3012    +  promoter       AmpR promoter: bla
   3013..3873    +  CDS            AmpR: β-lactamase; bla; confers resistance to ampicillin, carbenicillin, and related antibiotics
   4044..4632    +  rep_origin     ori: high-copy-number ColE1/pMB1/pBR322/pUC origin of replication
   4815..4907    +  CDS            lacI (fragment): lac repressor; lacI; The lac repressor binds to the lac operator to inhibit transcription in E. coli. This inhibition can be relieved by adding lactose or isopropyl-β-D-thiogalactopyranoside (IPTG).
   4920..4941    +  protein_bind   CAP binding site: CAP binding activates transcription in the presence of cAMP. E. coli catabolite activator protein
   4960..4986    +  promoter       lac promoter (fragment): promoter for the E. coli lac operon
   4994..5010    +  protein_bind   lac operator: The lac repressor binds to the lac operator to inhibit transcription in E. coli. This inhibition can be relieved by adding lactose or isopropyl-β-D-thiogalactopyranoside (IPTG). lac repressor encoded by lacI
   5055..5073    +  promoter       T3 promoter: promoter for bacteriophage T3 RNA polymerase
   5101..5327    +  promoter       RSV promoter: Rous sarcoma virus enhancer/promoter
   5328..5508    +  LTR            5' LTR (truncated): truncated 5' long terminal repeat (LTR) from HIV-1
   5555..5680    +  misc_feature   HIV-1 Ψ: packaging signal of human immunodeficiency virus type 1
   5664..6027    +  CDS            HIV-1 gag (fragment): gag protein from human immunodeficiency virus 1; gag
   6173..6406    +  misc_feature   RRE: The Rev response element (RRE) of HIV-1 allows for Rev-dependent mRNA export from the nucleus to the cytoplasm.
   6783..6883    +  CDS            Rev (fragment): human immunodeficiency virus 1 (HIV-1) Rev protein; rev; enhances nuclear export of unspliced and incompletely spliced viral mRNAs
   6902..7018    +  misc_feature   cPPT/CTS: central polypurine tract and central termination sequence of HIV-1
   7041..7344    +  enhancer       CMV enhancer: human cytomegalovirus immediate early enhancer
   7345..7548    +  promoter       CMV promoter: human cytomegalovirus (CMV) immediate early promoter
   7625..1       +  misc_feature   MCS (fragment) (across the origin): multiple cloning site
