[The description below was written by a language model from this plasmid's Addgene catalogue record and pLannotate feature annotations shown in this document.]
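Description:
pLV-Rtn2b-R60f-mCherry is a 7,651 bp third-generation, self-inactivating lentiviral transfer plasmid built on the pLV-eGFP backbone for expression in mammalian cells. It is propagated in E. coli through a high-copy ColE1/pUC-type origin and selected with ampicillin (AmpR under its own bla promoter). The backbone also carries an f1 origin, remnants of the lac region, T7 and T3 promoters, and an SV40 origin and poly(A) signal outside the viral unit. The record indicates a recombination-reducing bacterial strain, as is usual for LTR-containing plasmids.

The viral genome is transcribed from an RSV promoter fused to a truncated HIV-1 5' LTR, which makes genomic RNA production Tat-independent. This is followed by the Ψ packaging signal with a gag fragment, the Rev response element for nuclear export of the unspliced RNA, and the cPPT/CTS element that aids nuclear import and transduction. Downstream, an internal CMV enhancer/promoter drives the payload: a 207 bp human Reticulon 2 (RTN2, isoform b) fragment carrying the c.178insC frameshift (R60f), cloned between XhoI and AgeI and joined at its C terminus to mCherry. The automated annotation labels this short fragment by its rat homologue, but the catalogue entry lists it as human. A WPRE follows to enhance transcript expression, and the ΔU3 3' LTR inactivates the LTR promoter after integration.

RTN2 is also known as SPG12, and the record describes R60f as a disease mutant. The construct allows red-fluorescent visualisation of the mutant protein after transfection or lentiviral transduction. The associated study concerns endoplasmic reticulum morphology in developing mammalian axons. Packaging and envelope functions must be supplied in trans.
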