Addgene plasmid #186607: pLV-Rtn2b-R60f-mCherry
Purpose: Third generation lentiviral vector expressing Reticulon 2 disease mutant R60f fused to mCherry
Depositing lab: Gia Voeltz. Depositing organization: University of Colorado, Boulder. Publication: The ER ladder is a unique morphological feature of developing mammalian axons. Zamponi E, Meehl JB, Voeltz GK. Dev Cell. 2022 Jun 6;57(11):1369-1382.e6. doi: 10.1016/j.devcel.2022.05.002. Epub 2022 May 23. PubMed 35609616.
Backbone
  Vector backbone: pLV-eGFP_Addgene#36083
  Total vector size (bp): 7651
  Vector type: Mammalian Expression, Lentiviral
Growth in bacteria
  Bacterial resistance: Ampicillin, 100 μg/mL
  Growth temperature: 30°C
  Growth strain: NEB Stable
  Copy number: Unknown
Gene/Insert
  Gene/Insert name: Human Reticulon 2 mutant R60f (alt name: Rtn2b-R60f)
  Species: H. sapiens (human)
  Insert size (bp): 207
  Mutation: c.178insC (R60f)
  GenBank ID: NM_206900.3
  Entrez Gene: RTN2 (a.k.a. NSP2, NSPL1, NSPLI, SPG12)
  Promoter: CMV
  Tag / fusion protein: mCherry (C terminal on backbone)
  Cloning method: Restriction Enzyme; 5′ cloning site XhoI (not destroyed); 3′ cloning site AgeI (not destroyed)
  Sequencing primers: 5′ AGTGAACCGTCAGATCGCC; 3′ CCGTTCACGGAGCCCTC
Terms and licenses: Academic/Nonprofit Terms; Industry Terms: Not Available to Industry
How to cite: pLV-Rtn2b-R60f-mCherry was a gift from Gia Voeltz (Addgene plasmid # 186607 ; http://n2t.net/addgene:186607 ; RRID:Addgene_186607)
